Addgene plasmid #22521: ph3p
Depositing lab: Christopher Buck. Publication: Quantitation of human seroresponsiveness to Merkel cell polyomavirus. Pastrana DV, Tolstov YL, Becker JC, Moore PS, Chang Y, Buck CB. PLoS Pathog. 2009 Sep . 5(9):e1000578. 10.1371/journal.ppat.1000578 PubMed 19750217.
Backbone
  Vector backbone: phGf
  Backbone size w/o insert (bp): 3954
  Vector type: Mammalian Expression
Growth in bacteria
  Bacterial resistance: Bleocin (Zeocin), 50 μg/mL
  Growth temperature: 37°C
  Growth strain: DH5alpha
  Copy number: High Copy
Gene/Insert
  Gene/Insert name: MPyV VP3 (alt names: Mouse Polyomavirus; Murine Polyomavirus; codon modified)
  Species: Murine Polyomavirus
  Insert size (bp): 614
  GenBank ID: FJ548571
  Cloning method: Gateway Cloning; 5′ cloning site attR1 (destroyed during cloning); 3′ cloning site attR2 (destroyed during cloning)
  Sequencing primers: 5′ n/A
Terms and licenses: Academic/Nonprofit Terms; Industry Terms: Not Available to Industry
Depositor comments: First reference to this plasmid was in: Human Merkel cell polyomavirus infection II. MCV is a common human infection that can be detected by conformational capsid epitope immunoassays. Tolstov YL, Pastrana DV, Feng H, Becker JC, Jenkins FJ, Moschos S, Chang Y, Buck CB, Moore PS. Int J Cancer. 2009 Sep 15.125(6):1250-6 GenBank style annotations can be found at: http://home.ccr.cancer.gov/LCO/packaging.htm
How to cite: ph3p was a gift from Christopher Buck (Addgene plasmid # 22521 ; http://n2t.net/addgene:22521 ; RRID:Addgene_22521)
