[The description below was written by a language model from this plasmid's Addgene catalogue record and pLannotate feature annotations shown in this document.]
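Description:
ph3p is a mammalian expression plasmid of 4,568 nt, built on the phGf backbone, that carries a codon-modified open reading frame for the minor capsid protein VP3 of murine polyomavirus (MPyV). It is propagated in E. coli as a high-copy plasmid through a ColE1/pUC-type origin. Selection relies on the ble gene from Streptoalloteichus hindustanus, driven by the synthetic bacterial EM7 promoter, which confers resistance to Zeocin/bleomycin-family antibiotics. The insert was introduced by Gateway recombination into the attR1/attR2 sites of the destination vector. These sites were consumed in the reaction, and an attB2 site remains annotated just downstream of the coding sequence.

The annotated sequence shows two separate mammalian expression units. VP3 is annotated as a fragment of the VP2/VP3 reading frame, consistent with VP3 being the shorter isoform of VP2. It is expressed from a composite promoter made of the human EF-1α core promoter followed by a truncated HTLV-1 5' LTR segment, and its transcript ends at an EF-1α polyadenylation signal. Upstream, an SV40 enhancer/early promoter drives EGFP, which provides a fluorescent marker of transfected cells. The SV40 poly(A) signal following EGFP is annotated on the opposite strand. The short large T antigen and lacZα fragments appear to be vector remnants rather than functional genes.

The associated publications concern conformational capsid immunoassays and quantitation of human serological responses to Merkel cell polyomavirus. This suggests that ph3p supplies MPyV VP3 for capsid or pseudovirion production in mammalian cells, probably together with plasmids for other capsid proteins, although the record does not state the exact use.
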