Features (pLannotate 1.2.2; 13 found; start..end, strand, type, name):
     13..342     +  promoter       SV40 promoter: SV40 enhancer and early promoter
    373..1092    +  CDS            EGFP: the original enhanced GFP (Yang et al., 1996) mammalian codon-optimized
   1117..1238    -  polyA_signal   SV40 poly(A) signal: SV40 polyadenylation signal
   1261..1329    -  CDS            large T antigen (fragment): large T antigen from SV40 (simian virus 40)
   1348..1399    +  CDS            lacZα (fragment): LacZα fragment of β-galactosidase; lacZ fragment
   1439..1650    +  promoter       EF-1α core promoter: core promoter for human elongation factor EF-1α
   1663..1931    +  LTR            5' LTR (truncated): truncated 5' long terminal repeat (LTR) from human T-cell leukemia virus (HTLV) type 1
   1952..2602    +  CDS            VP2_POVMA (fragment): Experimental evidence at protein level: Swiss-Prot protein existence level 1. [Isoform VP3]: structural protein that resides within the core of the capsid surrounded by 72 VP1 pentamers. Following virus endocytosis and trafficking to the endoplasmic reticulum, VP2 and VP3 form oligomers and integrate into the endoplasmic reticulum membrane. Heterooligomer VP2-VP3 may create a viroporin for transporting the viral genome across the endoplasmic reticulum membrane to the cytoplasm. Nuclear entry of the viral DNA involves the selective exposure and importin recognition of VP2 or Vp3 nuclear localiz
   2613..2637    -  protein_bind   attB2: mutant version of attB; recombination site for the Gateway® BP reaction BP Clonase™
   2657..3229    +  polyA_signal   EF-1α poly(A) signal: human EF-1α polyadenylation signal
   3400..3988    +  rep_origin     ori: high-copy-number ColE1/pMB1/pBR322/pUC origin of replication
   4074..4121    +  promoter       EM7 promoter: synthetic bacterial promoter&nbsp
   4141..4512    +  CDS            ble: BLE_STRHI - Experimental evidence at protein level: Swiss-Prot protein existence level 1. Binding protein with a strong affinity to the bleomycin family of antibiotics. From Streptoalloteichus hindustanus.
>Addgene plasmid #22521 | ph3p | depositor full sequence | sequence record 10350 | Author sequence
CCCCTGTGGAATGTGTGTCAGTTAGGGTGTGGAAAGTCCCCAGGCTCCCCAGCAGGCAGAAGTATGCAAA
GCATGCATCTCAATTAGTCAGCAACCAGGTGTGGAAAGTCCCCAGGCTCCCCAGCAGGCAGAAGTATGCA
AAGCATGCATCTCAATTAGTCAGCAACCATAGTCCCGCCCCTAACTCCGCCCATCCCGCCCCTAACTCCG
CCCAGTTCCGCCCATTCTCCGCCCCATGGCTGACTAATTTTTTTTATTTATACAGAGGCCGAGGCCGCCT
CGGCCTCTGAGCTATTCCAGAAGTAGTGAGGAGGCTTTTTTGGAGGCCTAGGCTTTTGCAAAAAGCTTGA
TTGGGATCCACCGGTCGCCACCATGGTGAGCAAGGGCGAGGAGCTGTTCACCGGGGTGGTGCCCATCCTG
GTCGAGCTGGACGGCGACGTAAACGGCCACAAGTTCAGCGTGTCCGGCGAGGGCGAGGGCGATGCCACCT
ACGGCAAGCTGACCCTGAAGTTCATCTGCACCACCGGCAAGCTGCCCGTGCCCTGGCCCACCCTCGTGAC
CACCCTGACCTACGGCGTGCAGTGCTTCAGCCGCTACCCCGACCACATGAAGCAGCACGACTTCTTCAAG
TCCGCCATGCCCGAAGGCTACGTCCAGGAGCGCACCATCTTCTTCAAGGACGACGGCAACTACAAGACCC
GCGCCGAGGTGAAGTTCGAGGGCGACACCCTGGTGAACCGCATCGAGCTGAAGGGCATCGACTTCAAGGA
GGACGGCAACATCCTGGGGCACAAGCTGGAGTACAACTACAACAGCCACAACGTCTATATCATGGCCGAC
AAGCAGAAGAACGGCATCAAGGTGAACTTCAAGATCCGCCACAACATCGAGGACGGCAGCGTGCAGCTCG
CCGACCACTACCAGCAGAACACCCCCATCGGCGACGGCCCCGTGCTGCTGCCCGACAACCACTACCTGAG
CACCCAGTCCGCCCTGAGCAAAGACCCCAACGAGAAGCGCGATCACATGGTCCTGCTGGAGTTCGTGACC
GCCGCCGGGATCACTCTCGGCATGGACGAGCTGTACAAGTAAAGCGGCCGCTTCGAGCAGACATGATAAG
ATACATTGATGAGTTTGGACAAACCACAACTAGAATGCAGTGAAAAAAATGCTTTATTTGTGAAATTTGT
GATGCTATTGCTTTATTTGTAACCATTATAAGCTGCAATAAACAAGTTAACAACAACAATTGCATTCATT
TTATGTTTCAGGTTCAGGGGGAGGTGTGGGAGGTTTTTTAAAGCAAGTAAAACCTCTACAAATGTGGTAA
AATCGATAAGGATCCGGGCTGGCGTAATAGCGAAGAGGCCCGCACCGATCGCCCTTCCCAACAGTTGCGG
TGGAGAAGAGCATGCGTGAGGCTCCGGTGCCCGTCAGTGGGCAGAGCGCACATCGCCCACAGTCCCCGAG
AAGTTGGGGGGAGGGGTCGGCAATTGAACCGGTGCCTAGAGAAGGTGGCGCGGGGTAAACTGGGAAAGTG
ATGTCGTGTACTGGCTCCGCCTTTTTCCCGAGGGTGGGGGAGAACCGTATATAAGTGCAGTAGTCGCCGT
GAACGTTCTTTTTCGCAACGGGTTTGCCGCCAGAACACAGCTGAAGCTTCGAGGGGCTCGCATCTCTCCT
TCACGCGCCCGCCGCCCTACCTGAGGCCGCCATCCACGCCGGTTGAGTCGCGTTCTGCCGCCTCCCGCCT
GTGGTGCCTCCTGAACTGCGTCCGCCGTCTAGGTAAGTTTAAAGCTCAGGTCGAGACCGGGCCTTTGTCC
GGCGCTCCCTTGGAGCCTACCTAGACTCAGCCGGCTCTCCACGCTTTGCCTGACCCTGCTTGCTCAACTC
TACGTCTTTGTTTCGTTTTCTGTTCTGCGCCGTTACAGATCCAAGCTGTGACCGGCGCCTACATCTGCAT
AACGAGGAAGTGCCCACCGTGAACCGCAACATGGCCCTCATCCCATGGCGCGACCCCGCACTGCTGGACA
TCTACTTTCCGGGCGTCAACCAATTCGCCCACGCCTTGAACGTGGTGCACGACTGGGGGCACGGCCTGCT
GCACTCCGTCGGACGCTACGTCTGGCAGATGGTCGTCCAAGAGACCCAGCATCGCCTCGAGGGCGCCGTC
CGCGAGTTGACCGTCCGCCAAACCCACACATTTCTGGACGGGCTGGCCCGCCTGCTGGAGAATACAAGAT
GGGTCGTCAGCAACGCCCCACAAAGCGCAATCGACGCCATCAACCGCGGCGCAAGCAGCGTCTCAAGCGG
ATACTCGAGCTTGTCTGATTACTACCGCCAGCTGGGACTGAACCCACCCCAACGGAGAGCACTGTTCAAC
AGGATCGAGGGATCAATGGGCAACGGAGGCCCAACACCCGCCGCCCACATCCAAGACGAAAGCGGCGAAG
TCATCAAGTTCTACCAAGCACCCGGCGGCGCACATCAGCGCGTGACCCCCGATTGGATGTTGCCCCTGAT
CCTGGGCCTCTATGGCGACATTACCCCCACCTGGGCCACCGTGATCGAAGAGGACGGGCCACAGAAGAAG
AAACGCAGGTTGTGATGCTAGCACCCAGCTTTCTTGTACAAAGTGGTTCGATCTAGAATGGCTAGCATTA
TCCCTAATACCTGCCACCCCACTCTTAATCAGTGGTGGAAGAACGGTCTCAGAACTGTTTGTTTCAATTG
GCCATTTAAGTTTAGTAGTAAAAGACTGGTTAATGATAACAATGCATCGTAAAACCTTCAGAAGGAAAGG
AGAATGTTTTGTGGACCACTTTGGTTTTCTTTTTTGCGTGTGGCAGTTTTAAGTTATTAGTTTTTAAAAT
CAGTACTTTTTAATGGAAACAACTTGACCAAAAATTTGTCACAGAATTTTGAGACCCATTAAAAAAGTTA
AATGAGAAACCTGTGTGTTCCTTTGGTCAACACCGAGACATTTAGGTGAAAGACATCTAATTCTGGTTTT
ACGAATCTGGAAACTTCTTGAAAATGTAATTCTTGAGTTAACACTTCTGGGTGGAGAATAGGGTTGTTTT
CCCCCCACATAATTGGAAGGGGAAGGAATATCATTTAAAGCTATGGGAGGGTTTCTTTGATTACAACACT
GGAGAGAAATGCAGCATGTTGCTGATTGCCTGTCACTAAAACAGGCCAAAAACTGAGTCCTTGGGTTGCA
TAGAAAGCTTCATGTTGCTAAACCAATGTTAAGTGAATCTTTGGAAACAAAATGTTTCCAAATTACTGGG
ATGTGCATGTTGAAACGTGGGTTAATTAACTAGCCATGACCAAAATCCCTTAACGTGAGTTTTCGTTCCA
CTGAGCGTCAGACCCCGTAGAAAAGATCAAAGGATCTTCTTGAGATCCTTTTTTTCTGCGCGTAATCTGC
TGCTTGCAAACAAAAAAACCACCGCTACCAGCGGTGGTTTGTTTGCCGGATCAAGAGCTACCAACTCTTT
TTCCGAAGGTAACTGGCTTCAGCAGAGCGCAGATACCAAATACTGTTCTTCTAGTGTAGCCGTAGTTAGG
CCACCACTTCAAGAACTCTGTAGCACCGCCTACATACCTCGCTCTGCTAATCCTGTTACCAGTGGCTGCT
GCCAGTGGCGATAAGTCGTGTCTTACCGGGTTGGACTCAAGACGATAGTTACCGGATAAGGCGCAGCGGT
CGGGCTGAACGGGGGGTTCGTGCACACAGCCCAGCTTGGAGCGAACGACCTACACCGAACTGAGATACCT
ACAGCGTGAGCTATGAGAAAGCGCCACGCTTCCCGAAGGGAGAAAGGCGGACAGGTATCCGGTAAGCGGC
AGGGTCGGAACAGGAGAGCGCACGAGGGAGCTTCCAGGGGGAAACGCCTGGTATCTTTATAGTCCTGTCG
GGTTTCGCCACCTCTGACTTGAGCGTCGATTTTTGTGATGCTCGTCAGGGGGGCGGAGCCTATGGAAAAA
CGCCAGCAACGCGGCCTTTTTACGGTTCCTGGCCTTTTGCTGGCCTTTTGCTCACATGTTCTTAATTAAA
TTTTTCAAAAGTAGTTGACAATTAATCATCGGCATAGTATATCGGCATAGTATAATACGACTCACTATAG
GAGGGCCATCATGGCCAAGTTGACCAGTGCTGTCCCAGTGCTCACAGCCAGGGATGTGGCTGGAGCTGTT
GAGTTCTGGACTGACAGGTTGGGGTTCTCCAGAGATTTTGTGGAGGATGACTTTGCAGGTGTGGTCAGAG
ATGATGTCACCCTGTTCATCTCAGCAGTCCAGGACCAGGTGGTGCCTGACAACACCCTGGCTTGGGTGTG
GGTGAGAGGACTGGATGAGCTGTATGCTGAGTGGAGTGAGGTGGTCTCCACCAACTTCAGGGATGCCAGT
GGCCCTGCCATGACAGAGATTGGAGAGCAGCCCTGGGGGAGAGAGTTTGCCCTGAGAGACCCAGCAGGCA
ACTGTGTGCACTTTGTGGCAGAGGAGCAGGACTGAGGATAAGAATTGTAACAAAAAACCCCGCCCCGGCG
GGGTTTTTTGTTAATTAA
