>Addgene plasmid #22521 | ph3p | addgene partial sequence | sequence record 28307 | 22521 with hEF1aprom-F (AACTGGGAAAGTGATGTCGTG)
ACCGTATATAAGTGCAGTAGTCGCCGTGAACGTTCTTTTTCGCAACGGGTTTGCCGCCAGAACACAGCTG
AAGCTTCGAGGGGCTCGCATCTCTCCTTCACGCGCCCGCCGCCCTACCTGAGGCCGCCATCCACGCCGGT
TGAGTCGCGTTCTGCCGCCTCCCGCCTGTGGTGCCTCCTGAACTGCGTCCGCCGTCTAGGTAAGTTTAAA
GCTCAGGTCGAGACCGGGCCTTTGTCCGGCGCTCCCTTGGAGCCTACCTAGACTCAGCCGGCTCTCCACG
CTTTGCCTGACCCTGCTTGCTCAACTCTACGTCTTTGTTTCGTTTTCTGTTCTGCGCCGTTACAGATCCA
AGCTGTGACCGGCGCCTACATCTGCATAACGAGGAAGTGCCCACCGTGAACCGCAACATGGCCCTCATCC
CATGGCGCGACCCCGCACTGCTGGACATCTACTTTCCGGGCGTCAACCAATTCGCCCACGCCTTGAACGT
GGTGCACGACTGGGGGCACGGCCTGCTGCACTCCGTCGGACGCTACGTCTGGCAGATGGTCGTCCAAGAG
ACCCAGCATCGCCTCGAGGGCGCCGTCCGCGAGTTGACCGTCCGCCAAACCCACACATTTCTGGACGGGC
TGGCCCGCCTGCTGGAGAATACAAGATGGGTCGTCAGCAACGCCCCACAAAGCGCAATCGACGCCATCAA
CCGCGGCGCAAGCAGCGTCTCAAGCGGATACTCGAGCTTGTCTGATTACTACCGCCAGCTGGGACTGAAC
CCACCCCAACGGAGAGCACTGTTCAACAGGATCGAGGGATCAATGGGCAACGGAGGCCCAACACCCGCCG
CCCACATCCAAGACGAAAGCGGCNAANTCATCAAGTTCTACCAAGCACCCGGCGGCGCACATCANCGCGN
GACC
